Addgene plasmid #132777: pU6-pegRNA-GG-acceptor
Purpose: Prime editing in mammalian cells
Depositing lab: David Liu. Depositing organization: Broad Institute. Publication: Search-and-replace genome editing without double-strand breaks or donor DNA. Anzalone AV, Randolph PB, Davis JR, Sousa AA, Koblan LW, Levy JM, Chen PJ, Wilson C, Newby GA, Raguram A, Liu DR. Nature. 2019 Oct 21. pii: 10.1038/s41586-019-1711-4. doi: 10.1038/s41586-019-1711-4. PubMed 31634902.
Backbone
  Vector backbone: pU6
  Vector type: Mammalian Expression
Growth in bacteria
  Bacterial resistance: Ampicillin, 100 μg/mL
  Growth temperature: 30°C
  Growth strain: DH5alpha
  Growth instructions: Pick pink/red colonies. Growth at 30C helps promote plasmid stability.
  Copy number: High Copy
Gene/Insert
  Gene/Insert name: Exchangeable cassette (alt name: mCherry)
  Species: Synthetic
  Insert size (bp): 821
  Mutation: See manuscript
  Promoter: U6
  Cloning method: Ligation Independent Cloning
  Sequencing primers: 5′ GACTATCATATGCTTACCGT
Terms and licenses: Academic/Nonprofit Terms; Industry Terms: Not Available to Industry
Depositor comments: BsaI sites are located at positions 245 and 1070. Please note that bacterial colonies for this plasmid often appear pink or red in color because of expression of the RFP insert.
How to cite: pU6-pegRNA-GG-acceptor was a gift from David Liu (Addgene plasmid # 132777 ; http://n2t.net/addgene:132777 ; RRID:Addgene_132777)
