[The description below was written by a language model from this plasmid's Addgene catalogue record and the feature table of its GenBank file.]
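Description:
pU6-pegRNA-GG-acceptor is a compact (about 3 kb) mammalian expression plasmid on a pU6 backbone that serves as a Golden Gate acceptor for building prime editing guide RNAs (pegRNAs). It is propagated in E. coli through a high-copy ColE1/pUC-type origin and selected with ampicillin via the bla (AmpR) gene and its own promoter. It carries no mammalian selection marker or viral elements, so it is suited to delivery by transient transfection.

The functional core is the human U6 promoter, an RNA polymerase III promoter commonly used to drive small RNAs, followed immediately by an exchangeable dropout cassette of roughly 820 bp flanked by two BsaI sites. The cassette is a bacterial red fluorescent protein expression unit placed in reverse orientation relative to U6. It consists of a region containing two tet operators, which presumably forms a tet-type promoter that is active in strains lacking TetR, followed by a strong bacterial ribosome binding site, the mRFP1 coding sequence and a bidirectional tonB terminator. The catalogue lists the insert's alternative name as mCherry, whereas the feature table annotates it as mRFP1, a monomeric DsRed derivative. Because the cassette is expressed in E. coli, colonies carrying the intact acceptor appear pink or red.

BsaI digestion removes the RFP unit so that the pegRNA components can be assembled directly downstream of U6, and loss of colour should then provide a visual screen for recombinants. As supplied, the annotated plasmid contains no guide scaffold, spacer or extension sequence. The finished constructs are intended to express pegRNAs in mammalian cells for prime editing, alongside a prime editor protein supplied separately.
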