LOCUS       Exported 3004 bp ds-DNA circular SYN 15-JUN-2022
DEFINITION  Prime editing in mammalian cells.
ACCESSION   .
VERSION     .
KEYWORDS    pU6-pegRNA-GG-acceptor
SOURCE      synthetic DNA construct
  ORGANISM  synthetic DNA construct
REFERENCE   1 (bases 1 to 3004)
  AUTHORS   Anzalone AV, Randolph PB, Davis JR, Sousa AA, Koblan LW, Levy JM,
            Chen PJ, Wilson C, Newby GA, Raguram A, Liu DR
  TITLE     Search-and-replace genome editing without double-strand breaks or
            donor DNA.
  JOURNAL   Nature. 2019 Oct 21. pii: 10.1038/s41586-019-1711-4. doi:
            10.1038/s41586-019-1711-4.
  PUBMED    31634902
REFERENCE   2 (bases 1 to 3004)
  AUTHORS   .
  TITLE     Direct Submission
  JOURNAL   Exported Jun 15, 2022 from SnapGene Server 1.1.58
            http://www.snapgene.com
FEATURES             Location/Qualifiers
     source          1..3004
                     /organism="synthetic DNA construct"
                     /mol_type="other DNA"
     promoter        1..241
                     /label=U6 promoter
                     /note="RNA polymerase III promoter for human U6 snRNA"
     primer_bind     1..21
                     /label=hU6-F
                     /note="Human U6 promoter, forward primer"
     primer_bind     172..191
                     /label=LKO.1 5'
                     /note="Human U6 promoter, forward primer"
     terminator      259..290
                     /label=tonB terminator
                     /note="bidirectional E. coli tonB-P14 transcription
                     terminator"
     CDS             complement(307..984)
                     /codon_start=1
                     /product="monomeric derivative of DsRed (Campbell et al.,
                     2002)"
                     /label=mRFP1
                     /translation="MASSEDVIKEFMRFKVRMEGSVNGHEFEIEGEGEGRPYEGTQTAK
                     LKVTKGGPLPFAWDILSPQFQYGSKAYVKHPADIPDYLKLSFPEGFKWERVMNFEDGGV
                     VTVTQDSSLQDGEFIYKVKLRGTNFPSDGPVMQKKTMGWEASTERMYPEDGALKGEIKM
                     RLKLKDGGHYDAEVKTTYMAKKPVQLPGAYKTDIKLDITSHNEDYTIVEQYERAEGRHS
                     TGA"
     RBS             991..1002
                     /note="strong bacterial ribosome binding site (Elowitz and
                     Leibler, 2000)"
     protein_bind    1020..1038
                     /gene="tetO"
                     /label=tet operator
                     /bound_moiety="tetracycline repressor TetR"
                     /note="bacterial operator O2 for the tetR and tetA genes"
     protein_bind    1045..1063
                     /gene="tetO"
                     /label=tet operator
                     /bound_moiety="tetracycline repressor TetR"
                     /note="bacterial operator O2 for the tetR and tetA genes"
     rep_origin      complement(1174..1762)
                     /direction=LEFT
                     /label=ori
                     /note="high-copy-number ColE1/pMB1/pBR322/pUC origin of
                     replication"
     primer_bind     complement(1254..1273)
                     /label=pBR322ori-F
                     /note="pBR322 origin, forward primer"
     CDS             complement(1933..2793)
                     /codon_start=1
                     /gene="bla"
                     /product="beta-lactamase"
                     /label=AmpR
                     /note="confers resistance to ampicillin, carbenicillin, and
                     related antibiotics"
                     /translation="MSIQHFRVALIPFFAAFCLPVFAHPETLVKVKDAEDQLGARVGYI
                     ELDLNSGKILESFRPEERFPMMSTFKVLLCGAVLSRIDAGQEQLGRRIHYSQNDLVEYS
                     PVTEKHLTDGMTVRELCSAAITMSDNTAANLLLTTIGGPKELTAFLHNMGDHVTRLDRW
                     EPELNEAIPNDERDTTMPVAMATTLRKLLTGELLTLASRQQLIDWMEADKVAGPLLRSA
                     LPAGWFIADKSGAGERGSRGIIAALGPDGKPSRIVVIYTTGSQATMDERNRQIAEIGAS
                     LIKHW"
     primer_bind     2556..2575
                     /label=Amp-R
                     /note="Ampicillin resistance gene, reverse primer"
     promoter        complement(2794..2898)
                     /gene="bla"
                     /label=AmpR promoter
ORIGIN
        1 gagggcctat ttcccatgat tccttcatat ttgcatatac gatacaaggc tgttagagag
       61 ataattagaa ttaatttgac tgtaaacaca aagatattag tacaaaatac gtgacgtaga
      121 aagtaataat ttcttgggta gtttgcagtt ttaaaattat gttttaaaat ggactatcat
      181 atgcttaccg taacttgaaa gtatttcgat ttcttggctt tatatatctt gtggaaagga
      241 cgaaacaccc gagaccgtag tcaaaagcct ccggtcggag gcttttgact tggctgagga
      301 gtgccattaa gcaccggtgg agtgacgacc ttcagcacgt tcgtactgtt caacgatggt
      361 gtagtcttcg ttgtgggagg tgatgtccag tttgatgtcg gttttgtaag cacccggcag
      421 ctgaaccggt tttttagcca tgtaggtggt tttaacttca gcgtcgtagt gaccaccgtc
      481 tttcagtttc agacgcattt tgatttcacc tttcagagca ccgtcttccg ggtacatacg
      541 ttcggtggaa gcttcccaac ccatggtttt tttctgcata accggaccgt cggacgggaa
      601 gttggtacca cgcagtttaa ctttgtagat gaactcaccg tcttgcaggg aggagtcctg
      661 ggtaacggta acaacaccac cgtcttcgaa gttcataaca cgttcccatt tgaaaccttc
      721 cgggaaggac agtttcaggt agtccgggat gtcagccggg tgtttaacgt aagctttgga
      781 accgtactgg aactgcgggg acaggatgtc ccaagcgaac ggcagcggac cacctttggt
      841 aactttcagt ttagcggtct gggtaccttc gtacggacga ccttcacctt caccttcgat
      901 ttcgaactcg tgaccgttaa cggaaccttc catacgaact ttgaaacgca tgaactcttt
      961 gataacgtct tcgctactcg ccatagatcc tttctcctct ttcagatccg tgctcagtat
     1021 ctctatcact gatagggatg tcaatctcta tcactgatag ggaggtctcg tttttttaag
     1081 cttgggccgc tcgaggtacc tctctacata tgacatgtga gcaaaaggcc agcaaaaggc
     1141 caggaaccgt aaaaaggccg cgttgctggc gtttttccat aggctccgcc cccctgacga
     1201 gcatcacaaa aatcgacgct caagtcagag gtggcgaaac ccgacaggac tataaagata
     1261 ccaggcgttt ccccctggaa gctccctcgt gcgctctcct gttccgaccc tgccgcttac
     1321 cggatacctg tccgcctttc tcccttcggg aagcgtggcg ctttctcata gctcacgctg
     1381 taggtatctc agttcggtgt aggtcgttcg ctccaagctg ggctgtgtgc acgaaccccc
     1441 cgttcagccc gaccgctgcg ccttatccgg taactatcgt cttgagtcca acccggtaag
     1501 acacgactta tcgccactgg cagcagccac tggtaacagg attagcagag cgaggtatgt
     1561 aggcggtgct acagagttct tgaagtggtg gcctaactac ggctacacta gaagaacagt
     1621 atttggtatc tgcgctctgc tgaagccagt taccttcgga aaaagagttg gtagctcttg
     1681 atccggcaaa caaaccaccg ctggtagcgg tggttttttt gtttgcaagc agcagattac
     1741 gcgcagaaaa aaaggatctc aagaagatcc tttgatcttt tctacggggt ctgacgctca
     1801 gtggaacgaa aactcacgtt aagggatttt ggtcatgaga ttatcaaaaa ggatcttcac
     1861 ctagatcctt ttaaattaaa aatgaagttt taaatcaatc taaagtatat atgagtaaac
     1921 ttggtctgac agttaccaat gcttaatcag tgaggcacct atctcagcga tctgtctatt
     1981 tcgttcatcc atagttgcct gactccccgt cgtgtagata actacgatac gggagggctt
     2041 accatctggc cccagtgctg caatgatacc gcgagatcca cgctcaccgg ctccagattt
     2101 atcagcaata aaccagccag ccggaagggc cgagcgcaga agtggtcctg caactttatc
     2161 cgcctccatc cagtctatta attgttgccg ggaagctaga gtaagtagtt cgccagttaa
     2221 tagtttgcgc aacgttgttg ccattgctac aggcatcgtg gtgtcacgct cgtcgtttgg
     2281 tatggcttca ttcagctccg gttcccaacg atcaaggcga gttacatgat cccccatgtt
     2341 gtgcaaaaaa gcggttagct ccttcggtcc tccgatcgtt gtcagaagta agttggccgc
     2401 agtgttatca ctcatggtta tggcagcact gcataattct cttactgtca tgccatccgt
     2461 aagatgcttt tctgtgactg gtgagtactc aaccaagtca ttctgagaat agtgtatgcg
     2521 gcgaccgagt tgctcttgcc cggcgtcaat acgggataat accgcgccac atagcagaac
     2581 tttaaaagtg ctcatcattg gaaaacgttc ttcggggcga aaactctcaa ggatcttacc
     2641 gctgttgaga tccagttcga tgtaacccac tcgtgcaccc aactgatctt cagcatcttt
     2701 tactttcacc agcgtttctg ggtgagcaaa aacaggaagg caaaatgccg caaaaaaggg
     2761 aataagggcg acacggaaat gttgaatact catactcttc ctttttcaat attattgaag
     2821 catttatcag ggttattgtc tcatgagcgg atacatattt gaatgtattt agaaaaataa
     2881 acaaataggg gttccgcgca catttccccg aaaagtgcca cctgacgtcg ctagctgtac
     2941 aaaaaagcag gctttaaagg aaccaattca gtcgactgga tccggtacca aggtcgggca
     3001 ggaa
//
